Addgene plasmid #144447: TFORF2971
Purpose: Lentiviral vector for overexpressing transcription factor ORFs with unique 24-bp barcodes. Barcodes facilitate identification of transcription factors in pooled screens.
Depositing lab: Feng Zhang. Depositing organization: Broad Institute. Publication: A transcription factor atlas of directed differentiation. Joung J, Ma S, Tay T, Geiger-Schuller KR, Kirchgatterer PC, Verdine VK, Guo B, Arias-Garcia MA, Allen WE, Singh A, Kuksenko O, Abudayyeh OO, Gootenberg JS, Fu Z, Macrae RK, Buenrostro JD, Regev A, Zhang F. Cell. 2023 Jan 5;186(1):209-229.e26. doi: 10.1016/j.cell.2022.11.026. PubMed 36608654.
Backbone
  Vector backbone: pLX_TRC317
  Backbone manufacturer: Broad Institute Genetic Perturbation Platform
  Backbone size w/o insert (bp): 8264
  Vector type: Mammalian Expression, Lentiviral
  Selectable markers: Puromycin
Growth in bacteria
  Bacterial resistance: Ampicillin, 100 μg/mL
  Growth temperature: 30°C
  Growth strain: NEB Stable
  Copy number: High Copy
Gene/Insert
  Gene/Insert name: NR1H4
  Species: H. sapiens (human)
  Insert size (bp): 1637
  Entrez Gene: NR1H4 (a.k.a. BAR, FXR, HRR-1, HRR1, PFIC5, RIP14)
  Promoter: EF1a
  Tag / fusion protein: V5 (C terminal on insert)
  Cloning method: Gateway Cloning
  Sequencing primers: 5′ GGGTGGAGACTGAAGTTAGGCCAG; 3′ CACATAGCGTAAAAGGAGCAACATAG
Resource information
  A portion of this plasmid was derived from a plasmid made by: Broad Institute Genetic Perturbation Platform
Terms and licenses: Academic/Nonprofit Terms; Industry Terms: Not Available to Industry
Depositor comments: NM_001206977.1 Please test multiple small colonies in case of plasmid recombination. To make this collection available in a timely manner, a portion of this collection was not fully sequenced by Addgene. If an Addgene verified full plasmid sequence is not available, please contact us prior to placing an order to request the full sequence.
How to cite: TFORF2971 was a gift from Feng Zhang (Addgene plasmid # 144447)
