[The description below was written by a language model from this plasmid's Addgene catalogue record and pLannotate feature annotations shown in this document.]
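Description:
TFORF2971 is a third-generation-style, self-inactivating lentiviral expression plasmid built on the pLX_TRC317 backbone. It belongs to a barcoded library of transcription factor open reading frames intended for overexpression in mammalian cells. In bacteria it is maintained through a high-copy ColE1/pUC-type origin and selected with ampicillin via the β-lactamase gene. An f1 origin and remnants of a lac/lacZα cloning region are also present in the backbone. The depositor notes that the plasmid can recombine, a common issue with LTR-containing vectors.

The viral portion begins with an RSV promoter fused to a truncated HIV-1 5' LTR, which drives production of the genomic RNA in packaging cells. This is followed by the Ψ packaging signal with a partial gag sequence, the Rev response element for nuclear export, a cPPT/CTS element and a ΔU3 3' LTR that inactivates LTR-driven transcription after integration. Within this genome, an SV40 early promoter drives a puromycin N-acetyltransferase gene for selection of transduced cells.

A separate EF-1α promoter drives the insert, human NR1H4 (the farnesoid X receptor, a bile acid-activated nuclear receptor). The automated annotation matched this coding sequence to the rat orthologue, but the catalogue lists it as human. The ORF was introduced by Gateway cloning and is flanked by attB1 and attB2 sites, with a C-terminal V5 epitope tag for detection. A WPRE downstream enhances transcript expression. The record describes a unique 24-bp barcode associated with each ORF, although it is not annotated in the feature table. The barcode allows the transcription factor to be identified in pooled overexpression screens, such as those probing directed cell differentiation.
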