Features (pLannotate 1.2.2; 34 found; start..end, strand, type, name):
      5..231     +  promoter       RSV promoter: Rous sarcoma virus enhancer/promoter
    232..412     +  LTR            5' LTR (truncated): truncated 5' long terminal repeat (LTR) from HIV-1
    459..584     +  misc_feature   HIV-1 Ψ: packaging signal of human immunodeficiency virus type 1
    568..931     +  CDS            HIV-1 gag (fragment): gag protein from human immunodeficiency virus 1; gag
   1077..1310    +  misc_feature   RRE: The Rev response element (RRE) of HIV-1 allows for Rev-dependent mRNA export from the nucleus to the cytoplasm.
   1687..1713    +  CDS            Rev (fragment): human immunodeficiency virus 1 (HIV-1) Rev protein; rev; enhances nuclear export of unspliced and incompletely spliced viral mRNAs
   1720..1743    +  promoter       SV40 promoter (fragment): SV40 early promoter
   1744..1815    +  promoter       SV40 promoter (fragment): SV40 enhancer and early promoter
   1839..1974    +  rep_origin     SV40 ori: SV40 origin of replication
   2020..2616    +  CDS            PuroR (fragment): puromycin N-acetyltransferase; pac from Streptomyces; confers resistance to puromycin
   2665..2782    +  misc_feature   cPPT/CTS: central polypurine tract and central termination sequence of HIV-1
   2847..2913    +  CDS            small t antigen (fragment): SV40 (simian virus 40) small t antigen
   2920..4098    +  promoter       EF-1α promoter: strong constitutive promoter for human elongation factor EF-1α
   4119..4136    +  protein_bind   attB1 (fragment): mutant version of attB; core recombination site for the Gateway® BP reaction BP Clonase™
   4157..5572    +  CDS            Nr1h4: NR1H4_RAT - Also known as Bar, Fxr, Rip14. Experimental evidence at protein level: Swiss-Prot protein existence level 1. Ligand-activated transcription factor. Receptor for bile acids (BAs) such as chenodeoxycholic acid (CDCA), lithocholic acid, deoxycholic acid (DCA) and allocholic acid (ACA). Plays a essential role in BA homeostasis through the regulation of genes involved in BA synthesis, conjugation and enterohepatic circulation. Also regulates lipid and glucose homeostasis and is involved innate immune response. The FXR-RXR heterodimer binds predominantly to farnesoid X receptor response
   5580..5597    -  protein_bind   attB2 (fragment): mutant version of attB; core recombination site for the Gateway® BP reaction BP Clonase™
   5606..5647    +  CDS            V5 tag: epitope tag from simian virus 5
   5663..5716    +  promoter       U6 promoter (fragment): RNA polymerase III promoter for human U6 snRNA
   5758..6346    +  misc_feature   WPRE: woodchuck hepatitis virus posttranscriptional regulatory element
   6397..6416    +  misc_feature   cPPT/CTS (fragment): central polypurine tract and central termination sequence of HIV-1
   6418..6651    +  LTR            3' LTR (ΔU3): self-inactivating 3' long terminal repeat (LTR) from HIV-1
   6729..6850    +  polyA_signal   SV40 poly(A) signal: SV40 polyadenylation signal
   6890..7025    +  rep_origin     SV40 ori: SV40 origin of replication
   7046..7064    -  promoter       T7 promoter: promoter for bacteriophage T7 RNA polymerase
   7072..7227    +  CDS            lacZα (fragment): LacZα fragment of β-galactosidase; lacZ fragment
   7232..7660    +  rep_origin     f1 ori (sequence partly withheld): f1 bacteriophage origin of replication; arrow indicates direction of (+) strand synthesis
   7713..7817    +  promoter       AmpR promoter: bla
   7818..8678    +  CDS            AmpR: β-lactamase; bla; confers resistance to ampicillin, carbenicillin, and related antibiotics
   8849..9437    +  rep_origin     ori: high-copy-number ColE1/pMB1/pBR322/pUC origin of replication
   9620..9712    +  CDS            lacI (fragment): lac repressor; lacI; The lac repressor binds to the lac operator to inhibit transcription in E. coli. This inhibition can be relieved by adding lactose or isopropyl-β-D-thiogalactopyranoside (IPTG).
   9725..9746    +  protein_bind   CAP binding site: CAP binding activates transcription in the presence of cAMP. E. coli catabolite activator protein
   9761..9791    +  promoter       lac promoter: promoter for the E. coli lac operon
   9799..9815    +  protein_bind   lac operator: The lac repressor binds to the lac operator to inhibit transcription in E. coli. This inhibition can be relieved by adding lactose or isopropyl-β-D-thiogalactopyranoside (IPTG). lac repressor encoded by lacI
   9860..9878    +  promoter       T3 promoter: promoter for bacteriophage T3 RNA polymerase
>Addgene plasmid #144447 | TFORF2971 | addgene full sequence | sequence record 391596 | Addgene NGS Result
TTAATGTAGTCTTATGCAATACTCTTGTAGTCTTGCAACATGGTAACGATGAGTTAGCAACATGCCTTAC
AAGGAGAGAAAAAGCACCGTGCATGCCGATTGGTGGAAGTAAGGTGGTACGATCGTGCCTTATTAGGAAG
GCAACAGACGGGTCTGACATGGATTGGACGAACCACTGAATTGCCGCATTGCAGAGATATTGTATTTAAG
TGCCTAGCTCGATACATAAACGGGTCTCTCTGGTTAGACCAGATCTGAGCCTGGGAGCTCTCTGGCTAAC
TAGGGAACCCACTGCTTAAGCCTCAATAAAGCTTGCCTTGAGTGCTTCAAGTAGTGTGTGCCCGTCTGTT
GTGTGACTCTGGTAACTAGAGATCCCTCAGACCCTTTTAGTCAGTGTGGAAAATCTCTAGCAGTGGCGCC
CGAACAGGGACTTGAAAGCGAAAGGGAAACCAGAGGAGCTCTCTCGACGCAGGACTCGGCTTGCTGAAGC
GCGCACGGCAAGAGGCGAGGGGCGGCGACTGGTGAGTACGCCAAAAATTTTGACTAGCGGAGGCTAGAAG
GAGAGAGATGGGTGCGAGAGCGTCAGTATTAAGCGGGGGAGAATTAGATCGCGATGGGAAAAAATTCGGT
TAAGGCCAGGGGGAAAGAAAAAATATAAATTAAAACATATAGTATGGGCAAGCAGGGAGCTAGAACGATT
CGCAGTTAATCCTGGCCTGTTAGAAACATCAGAAGGCTGTAGACAAATACTGGGACAGCTACAACCATCC
CTTCAGACAGGATCAGAAGAACTTAGATCATTATATAATACAGTAGCAACCCTCTATTGTGTGCATCAAA
GGATAGAGATAAAAGACACCAAGGAAGCTTTAGACAAGATAGAGGAAGAGCAAAACAAAAGTAAGACCAC
CGCACAGCAAGCGGCCGCTGATCTTCAGACCTGGAGGAGGAGATATGAGGGACAATTGGAGAAGTGAATT
ATATAAATATAAAGTAGTAAAAATTGAACCATTAGGAGTAGCACCCACCAAGGCAAAGAGAAGAGTGGTG
CAGAGAGAAAAAAGAGCAGTGGGAATAGGAGCTTTGTTCCTTGGGTTCTTGGGAGCAGCAGGAAGCACTA
TGGGCGCAGCGTCAATGACGCTGACGGTACAGGCCAGACAATTATTGTCTGGTATAGTGCAGCAGCAGAA
CAATTTGCTGAGGGCTATTGAGGCGCAACAGCATCTGTTGCAACTCACAGTCTGGGGCATCAAGCAGCTC
CAGGCAAGAATCCTGGCTGTGGAAAGATACCTAAAGGATCAACAGCTCCTGGGGATTTGGGGTTGCTCTG
GAAAACTCATTTGCACCACTGCTGTGCCTTGGAATGCTAGTTGGAGTAATAAATCTCTGGAACAGATTTG
GAATCACACGACCTGGATGGAGTGGGACAGAGAAATTAACAATTACACAAGCTTAATACACTCCTTAATT
GAAGAATCGCAAAACCAGCAAGAAAAGAATGAACAAGAATTATTGGAATTAGATAAATGGGCAAGTTTGT
GGAATTGGTTTAACATAACAAATTGGCTGTGGTATATAAAATTATTCATAATGATAGTAGGAGGCTTGGT
AGGTTTAAGAATAGTTTTTGCTGTACTTTCTATAGTGAATAGAGTTAGGCAGGGATATTCACCATTATCG
TTTCAGACCCACCTCCCAACCCCGAGGGGACCCATGCATTGCATCTCAATTAGTCAGCAACCAGGTGTGG
AAAGTCCCCAGGCTCCCCAGCAGGCAGAAGTATGCAAAGCATGCGTCTCAATTAGTCAGCAACCATAGTC
CCGCCCCTAACTCCGCCCATCCCGCCCCTAACTCCGCCCAGTTCCGCCCATTCTCCGCCCCATGGCTGAC
TAATTTTTTTTATTTATGCAGAGGCCGAGGCCGCCTCGGCCTCTGAGCTATTCCAGAAGTAGTGAGGAGG
CTTTTTTGGAGGCCTAGGCTTTTGCAAAAAGCTTTCTAGAGGTACCACCGGAGCTTACCATGACCGAGTA
CAAGCCCACGGTGCGCCTCGCCACCCGCGACGACGTCCCCAGGGCCGTACGCACCCTCGCCGCCGCGTTC
GCCGACTACCCCGCCACGCGCCACACCGTCGATCCGGACCGCCACATCGAGCGGGTCACCGAGCTGCAAG
AACTCTTCCTCACGCGCGTCGGGCTCGACATCGGCAAGGTGTGGGTCGCGGACGACGGCGCCGCCGTGGC
GGTCTGGACCACGCCGGAGAGCGTCGAAGCGGGGGCGGTGTTCGCCGAGATCGGCCCGCGCATGGCCGAG
TTGAGCGGTTCCCGGCTGGCCGCGCAGCAACAGATGGAAGGCCTCCTGGCGCCGCACCGGCCCAAGGAGC
CCGCGTGGTTCCTGGCCACCGTCGGCGTCTCGCCCGACCACCAGGGCAAGGGTCTGGGCAGCGCCGTCGT
GCTCCCCGGAGTGGAGGCGGCCGAGCGCGCCGGGGTGCCCGCCTTCCTGGAGACCTCCGCGCCCCGCAAC
CTCCCCTTCTACGAGCGGCTCGGCTTCACCGTCACCGCCGACGTCGAGGTGCCCGAAGGACCGCGCACCT
GGTGCATGACCCGCAAGCCCGGTGCCAGTTAACGAATTCTAGATCTTGAGACAAATGGCAGTATTCATCC
ACAATTTTAAAAGAAAAGGGGGGATTGGGGGGTACAGTGCAGGGGAAAGAATAGTAGACATAATAGCAAC
AGACATACAAACTAAAGAATTACAAAAACAAATTACAAAAATTCAAAATTTTCGGGTTTATTACAGGGAC
AGCAGAGATCCACTTTGGCGCCGGCTCGAGGCCTGCAGGTGCAAAGATGGATAAAGTTTTAAACAGAGAG
GAATCTTTGCAGCTAATGGACCTTCTAGGTCTTGAAAGGAGTGGGAATTGGCTCCGGTGCCCGTCAGTGG
GCAGAGCGCACATCGCCCACAGTCCCCGAGAAGTTGGGGGGAGGGGTCGGCAATTGAACCGGTGCCTAGA
GAAGGTGGCGCGGGGTAAACTGGGAAAGTGATGTCGTGTACTGGCTCCGCCTTTTTCCCGAGGGTGGGGG
AGAACCGTATATAAGTGCAGTAGTCGCCGTGAACGTTCTTTTTCGCAACGGGTTTGCCGCCAGAACACAG
GTAAGTGCCGTGTGTGGTTCCCGCGGGCCTGGCCTCTTTACGGGTTATGGCCCTTGCGTGCCTTGAATTA
CTTCCACCTGGCTGCAGTACGTGATTCTTGATCCCGAGCTTCGGGTTGGAAGTGGGTGGGAGAGTTCGAG
GCCTTGCGCTTAAGGAGCCCCTTCGCCTCGTGCTTGAGTTGAGGCCTGGCCTGGGCGCTGGGGCCGCCGC
GTGCGAATCTGGTGGCACCTTCGCGCCTGTCTCGCTGCTTTCGATAAGTCTCTAGCCATTTAAAATTTTT
GATGACCTGCTGCGACGCTTTTTTTCTGGCAAGATAGTCTTGTAAATGCGGGCCAAGATCTGCACACTGG
TATTTCGGTTTTTGGGGCCGCGGGCGGCGACGGGGCCCGTGCGTCCCAGCGCACATGTTCGGCGAGGCGG
GGCCTGCGAGCGCGGCCACCGAGAATCGGACGGGGGTAGTCTCAAGCTGGCCGGCCTGCTCTGGTGCCTG
GCCTCGCGCCGCCGTGTATCGCCCCGCCCTGGGCGGCAAGGCTGGCCCGGTCGGCACCAGTTGCGTGAGC
GGAAAGATGGCCGCTTCCCGGCCCTGCTGCAGGGAGCTCAAAATGGAGGACGCGGCGCTCGGGAGAGCGG
GCGGGTGAGTCACCCACACAAAGGAAAAGGGCCTTTCCGTCCTCAGCCGTCGCTTCATGTGACTCCACGG
AGTACCGGGCGCCGTCCAGGCACCTCGATTAGTTCTCGAGCTTTTGGAGTACGTCGTCTTTAGGTTGGGG
GGAGGGGTTTTATGCGATGGAGTTTCCCCACACTGAGTGGGTGGAGACTGAAGTTAGGCCAGCTTGGCAC
TTGATGTAATTCTCCTTGGAATTTGCCCTTTTTGAGTTTGGATCTTGGTTCATTCTCAAGCCTCAGACAG
TGGTTCAAAGTTTTTTTCTTCCATTTCAGGTGTCGTGAGGCTAGCATCGATTGATCAACAAGTTTGTACA
AAAAAGTTGGCACCATGGGATCAAAAATGAATCTCATTGAACATTCCCATTTACCTACCACAGATGAATT
TTCTTTTTCTGAAAATTTATTTGGTGTTTTAACAGAACAAGTGGCAGGTCCTCTGGGACAGAACCTGGAA
GTGGAACCATACTCGCAATACAGCAATGTTCAGTTTCCCCAAGTTCAACCACAGATTTCCTCGTCATCCT
ATTATTCCAACCTGGGTTTCTACCCCCAGCAGCCTGAAGAGTGGTACTCTCCTGGAATATATGAACTCAG
GCGTATGCCAGCTGAGACTCTCTACCAGGGAGAAACTGAGGTAGCAGAGATGCCTGTAACAAAGAAGCCC
CGCATGGGCGCGTCAGCAGGGAGGATCAAAGGGGATGAGCTGTGTGTTGTTTGTGGAGACAGAGCCTCTG
GATACCACTATAATGCACTGACCTGTGAGGGGTGTAAAGGTTTCTTCAGGAGAAGCATTACCAAAAACGC
TGTGTACAAGTGTAAAAACGGGGGCAACTGTGTGATGGATATGTACATGCGAAGAAAGTGTCAAGAGTGT
CGACTAAGGAAATGCAAAGAGATGGGAATGTTGGCTGAATGTATGTATACAGGCTTGTTAACTGAAATTC
AGTGTAAATCTAAGCGACTGAGAAAAAATGTGAAGCAGCATGCAGATCAGACCGTGAATGAAGACAGTGA
AGGTCGTGACTTGCGACAAGTGACCTCGACAACAAAGTCATGCAGGGAGAAAACTGAACTCACCCCAGAT
CAACAGACTCTTCTACATTTTATTATGGATTCATATAACAAACAGAGGATGCCTCAGGAAATAACAAATA
AAATTTTAAAAGAAGAATTCAGTGCAGAAGAAAATTTTCTCATTTTGACGGAAATGGCAACCAATCATGT
ACAGGTTCTTGTAGAATTCACAAAAAAGCTACCAGGATTTCAGACTTTGGACCATGAAGACCAGATTGCT
TTGCTGAAAGGGTCTGCGGTTGAAGCTATGTTCCTTCGTTCAGCTGAGATTTTCAATAAGAAACTTCCGT
CTGGGCATTCTGACCTATTGGAAGAAAGAATTCGAAATAGTGGTATCTCTGATGAATATATAACACCTAT
GTTTAGTTTTTATAAAAGTATTGGGGAACTGAAAATGACTCAAGAGGAGTATGCTCTGCTTACAGCAATT
GTTATCCTGTCTCCAGATAGACAATACATAAAGGATAGAGAGGCAGTAGAGAAGCTTCAGGAGCCACTTC
TTGATGTGCTACAAAAGTTGTGTAAGATTCACCAGCCTGAAAATCCTCAACACTTTGCCTGTCTCCTGGG
TCGCCTGACTGAATTACGGACATTCAATCATCACCACGCTGAGATGCTGATGTCATGGAGAGTAAACGAC
CACAAGTTTACCCCACTTCTCTGTGAAATCTGGGACGTGCAGTTGCCAACTTTCTTGTACAAAGTGGTTG
ATATCGGTAAGCCTATCCCTAACCCTCTCCTCGGTCTCGATTCTACGTAGTAATGAACTAGTCCGTAACT
TGAAAGTATTTCGATTTCTTGGCTTTATATATCTTGTGGAAAGGACGACCTGCACGGCTATTCGTGCAAA
GCACGCGTTAAGTCGACAATCAACCTCTGGATTACAAAATTTGTGAAAGATTGACTGGTATTCTTAACTA
TGTTGCTCCTTTTACGCTATGTGGATACGCTGCTTTAATGCCTTTGTATCATGCTATTGCTTCCCGTATG
GCTTTCATTTTCTCCTCCTTGTATAAATCCTGGTTGCTGTCTCTTTATGAGGAGTTGTGGCCCGTTGTCA
GGCAACGTGGCGTGGTGTGCACTGTGTTTGCTGACGCAACCCCCACTGGTTGGGGCATTGCCACCACCTG
TCAGCTCCTTTCCGGGACTTTCGCTTTCCCCCTCCCTATTGCCACGGCGGAACTCATCGCCGCCTGCCTT
GCCCGCTGCTGGACAGGGGCTCGGCTGTTGGGCACTGACAATTCCGTGGTGTTGTCGGGGAAATCATCGT
CCTTTCCTTGGCTGCTCGCCTGTGTTGCCACCTGGATTCTGCGCGGGACGTCCTTCTGCTACGTCCCTTC
GGCCCTCAATCCAGCGGACCTTCCTTCCCGCGGCCTGCTGCCGGCTCTGCGGCCTCTTCCGCGTCTTCGC
CTTCGCCCTCAGACGAGTCGGATCTCCCTTTGGGCCGCCTCCCCGCGTCGACTTTAAGACCAATGACTTA
CAAGGCAGCTGTAGATCTTAGCCACTTTTTAAAAGAAAAGGGGGGACTGGAAGGGCTAATTCACTCCCAA
CGAAGACAAGATCTGCTTTTTGCTTGTACTGGGTCTCTCTGGTTAGACCAGATCTGAGCCTGGGAGCTCT
CTGGCTAACTAGGGAACCCACTGCTTAAGCCTCAATAAAGCTTGCCTTGAGTGCTTCAAGTAGTGTGTGC
CCGTCTGTTGTGTGACTCTGGTAACTAGAGATCCCTCAGACCCTTTTAGTCAGTGTGGAAAATCTCTAGC
AGTACGTATAGTAGTTCATGTCATCTTATTATTCAGTATTTATAACTTGCAAAGAAATGAATATCAGAGA
GTGAGAGGAACTTGTTTATTGCAGCTTATAATGGTTACAAATAAAGCAATAGCATCACAAATTTCACAAA
TAAAGCATTTTTTTCACTGCATTCTAGTTGTGGTTTGTCCAAACTCATCAATGTATCTTATCATGTCTGG
CTCTAGCTATCCCGCCCCTAACTCCGCCCATCCCGCCCCTAACTCCGCCCAGTTCCGCCCATTCTCCGCC
CCATGGCTGACTAATTTTTTTTATTTATGCAGAGGCCGAGGCCGCCTCGGCCTCTGAGCTATTCCAGAAG
TAGTGAGGAGGCTTTTTTGGAGGCCTAGGGACGTACCCAATTCGCCCTATAGTGAGTCGTATTACGCGCG
CTCACTGGCCGTCGTTTTACAACGTCGTGACTGGGAAAACCCTGGCGTTACCCAACTTAATCGCCTTGCA
GCACATCCCCCTTTCGCCAGCTGGCGTAATAGCGAAGAGGCCCGCACCGATCGCCCTTCCCAACAGTTGC
GCAGCCTGAATGGCGAATGGG
[124 nt withheld, positions 7232-7355]
C
[91 nt withheld, positions 7357-7447]
A
[49 nt withheld, positions 7449-7497]
CCTTTGACGTTGGAGTCCACGTTCTTT
[37 nt withheld, positions 7525-7561]
ACCCTATCTCGGTCTATTCTTTTGATTTATAAGGGATTTTGCCGATTTCGGCCTATTGGTTAAAAAATGA
GCTGATTTAACAAAAATTTAACGCGAATTTTAACAAAATATTAACGCTTACAATTTAGGTGGCACTTTTC
GGGGAAATGTGCGCGGAACCCCTATTTGTTTATTTTTCTAAATACATTCAAATATGTATCCGCTCATGAG
ACAATAACCCTGATAAATGCTTCAATAATATTGAAAAAGGAAGAGTATGAGTATTCAACATTTCCGTGTC
GCCCTTATTCCCTTTTTTGCGGCATTTTGCCTTCCTGTTTTTGCTCACCCAGAAACGCTGGTGAAAGTAA
AAGATGCTGAAGATCAGTTGGGTGCACGAGTGGGTTACATCGAACTGGATCTCAACAGCGGTAAGATCCT
TGAGAGTTTTCGCCCCGAAGAACGTTTTCCAATGATGAGCACTTTTAAAGTTCTGCTATGTGGCGCGGTA
TTATCCCGTATTGACGCCGGGCAAGAGCAACTCGGTCGCCGCATACACTATTCTCAGAATGACTTGGTTG
AGTACTCACCAGTCACAGAAAAGCATCTTACGGATGGCATGACAGTAAGAGAATTATGCAGTGCTGCCAT
AACCATGAGTGATAACACTGCGGCCAACTTACTTCTGACAACGATCGGAGGACCGAAGGAGCTAACCGCT
TTTTTGCACAACATGGGGGATCATGTAACTCGCCTTGATCGTTGGGAACCGGAGCTGAATGAAGCCATAC
CAAACGACGAGCGTGACACCACGATGCCTGTAGCAATGGCAACAACGTTGCGCAAACTATTAACTGGCGA
ACTACTTACTCTAGCTTCCCGGCAACAATTAATAGACTGGATGGAGGCGGATAAAGTTGCAGGACCACTT
CTGCGCTCGGCCCTTCCGGCTGGCTGGTTTATTGCTGATAAATCTGGAGCCGGTGAGCGTGGGTCTCGCG
GTATCATTGCAGCACTGGGGCCAGATGGTAAGCCCTCCCGTATCGTAGTTATCTACACGACGGGGAGTCA
GGCAACTATGGATGAACGAAATAGACAGATCGCTGAGATAGGTGCCTCACTGATTAAGCATTGGTAACTG
TCAGACCAAGTTTACTCATATATACTTTAGATTGATTTAAAACTTCATTTTTAATTTAAAAGGATCTAGG
TGAAGATCCTTTTTGATAATCTCATGACCAAAATCCCTTAACGTGAGTTTTCGTTCCACTGAGCGTCAGA
CCCCGTAGAAAAGATCAAAGGATCTTCTTGAGATCCTTTTTTTCTGCGCGTAATCTGCTGCTTGCAAACA
AAAAAACCACCGCTACCAGCGGTGGTTTGTTTGCCGGATCAAGAGCTACCAACTCTTTTTCCGAAGGTAA
CTGGCTTCAGCAGAGCGCAGATACCAAATACTGTTCTTCTAGTGTAGCCGTAGTTAGGCCACCACTTCAA
GAACTCTGTAGCACCGCCTACATACCTCGCTCTGCTAATCCTGTTACCAGTGGCTGCTGCCAGTGGCGAT
AAGTCGTGTCTTACCGGGTTGGACTCAAGACGATAGTTACCGGATAAGGCGCAGCGGTCGGGCTGAACGG
GGGGTTCGTGCACACAGCCCAGCTTGGAGCGAACGACCTACACCGAACTGAGATACCTACAGCGTGAGCT
ATGAGAAAGCGCCACGCTTCCCGAAGGGAGAAAGGCGGACAGGTATCCGGTAAGCGGCAGGGTCGGAACA
GGAGAGCGCACGAGGGAGCTTCCAGGGGGAAACGCCTGGTATCTTTATAGTCCTGTCGGGTTTCGCCACC
TCTGACTTGAGCGTCGATTTTTGTGATGCTCGTCAGGGGGGCGGAGCCTATGGAAAAACGCCAGCAACGC
GGCCTTTTTACGGTTCCTGGCCTTTTGCTGGCCTTTTGCTCACATGTTCTTTCCTGCGTTATCCCCTGAT
TCTGTGGATAACCGTATTACCGCCTTTGAGTGAGCTGATACCGCTCGCCGCAGCCGAACGACCGAGCGCA
GCGAGTCAGTGAGCGAGGAAGCGGAAGAGCGCCCAATACGCAAACCGCCTCTCCCCGCGCGTTGGCCGAT
TCATTAATGCAGCTGGCACGACAGGTTTCCCGACTGGAAAGCGGGCAGTGAGCGCAACGCAATTAATGTG
AGTTAGCTCACTCATTAGGCACCCCAGGCTTTACACTTTATGCTTCCGGCTCGTATGTTGTGTGGAATTG
TGAGCGGATAACAATTTCACACAGGAAACAGCTATGACCATGATTACGCCAAGCGCGCAATTAACCCTCA
CTAAAGGGAACAAAAGCTGGAGCTGCAAGC
