>Addgene plasmid #144447 | TFORF2971 | depositor partial sequence | sequence record 285456 | Insert
ATCGATTGATCAACAAGTTTGTACAAAAAAGTTGGCACCATGGGATCAAAAATGAATCTCATTGAACATT
CCCATTTACCTACCACAGATGAATTTTCTTTTTCTGAAAATTTATTTGGTGTTTTAACAGAACAAGTGGC
AGGTCCTCTGGGACAGAACCTGGAAGTGGAACCATACTCGCAATACAGCAATGTTCAGTTTCCCCAAGTT
CAACCACAGATTTCCTCGTCATCCTATTATTCCAACCTGGGTTTCTACCCCCAGCAGCCTGAAGAGTGGT
ACTCTCCTGGAATATATGAACTCAGGCGTATGCCAGCTGAGACTCTCTACCAGGGAGAAACTGAGGTAGC
AGAGATGCCTGTAACAAAGAAGCCCCGCATGGGCGCGTCAGCAGGGAGGATCAAAGGGGATGAGCTGTGT
GTTGTTTGTGGAGACAGAGCCTCTGGATACCACTATAATGCACTGACCTGTGAGGGGTGTAAAGGTTTCT
TCAGGAGAAGCATTACCAAAAACGCTGTGTACAAGTGTAAAAACGGGGGCAACTGTGTGATGGATATGTA
CATGCGAAGAAAGTGTCAAGAGTGTCGACTAAGGAAATGCAAAGAGATGGGAATGTTGGCTGAATGTATG
TATACAGGCTTGTTAACTGAAATTCAGTGTAAATCTAAGCGACTGAGAAAAAATGTGAAGCAGCATGCAG
ATCAGACCGTGAATGAAGACAGTGAAGGTCGTGACTTGCGACAAGTGACCTCGACAACAAAGTCATGCAG
GGAGAAAACTGAACTCACCCCAGATCAACAGACTCTTCTACATTTTATTATGGATTCATATAACAAACAG
AGGATGCCTCAGGAAATAACAAATAAAATTTTAAAAGAAGAATTCAGTGCAGAAGAAAATTTTCTCATTT
TGACGGAAATGGCAACCAATCATGTACAGGTTCTTGTAGAATTCACAAAAAAGCTACCAGGATTTCAGAC
TTTGGACCATGAAGACCAGATTGCTTTGCTGAAAGGGTCTGCGGTTGAAGCTATGTTCCTTCGTTCAGCT
GAGATTTTCAATAAGAAACTTCCGTCTGGGCATTCTGACCTATTGGAAGAAAGAATTCGAAATAGTGGTA
TCTCTGATGAATATATAACACCTATGTTTAGTTTTTATAAAAGTATTGGGGAACTGAAAATGACTCAAGA
GGAGTATGCTCTGCTTACAGCAATTGTTATCCTGTCTCCAGATAGACAATACATAAAGGATAGAGAGGCA
GTAGAGAAGCTTCAGGAGCCACTTCTTGATGTGCTACAAAAGTTGTGTAAGATTCACCAGCCTGAAAATC
CTCAACACTTTGCCTGTCTCCTGGGTCGCCTGACTGAATTACGGACATTCAATCATCACCACGCTGAGAT
GCTGATGTCATGGAGAGTAAACGACCACAAGTTTACCCCACTTCTCTGTGAAATCTGGGACGTGCAGTTG
CCAACTTTCTTGTACAAAGTGGTTGATATCGGTAAGCCTATCCCTAACCCTCTCCTCGGTCTCGATTCTA
CGTAGTAATGAACTAGTCCGTAACTTGAAAGTATTTCGATTTCTTGGCTTTATATATCTTGTGGAAAGGA
CGACCTGCACGGCTATTCGTGCAAAGC
