>Addgene plasmid #144447 | TFORF2971 | depositor partial sequence | sequence record 285457 | Barcode
CCTGCACGGCTATTCGTGCAAAGC
